Addgene plasmid #193691: pLX304 SLC2A1
Purpose: Constitutive lentiviral expression of SLC2A1
Depositing lab: William Hahn. Depositing organization: Dana-Farber Cancer Institute. Publication: YAP1 and PRDM14 converge to promote cell survival and tumorigenesis. Kim M, Ly SH, Xie Y, Duronio GN, Ford-Roshon D, Hwang JH, Sulahian R, Rennhack JP, So J, Gjoerup O, Talamas JA, Grandclaudon M, Long HW, Doench JG, Sethi NS, Giannakis M, Hahn WC. Dev Cell. 2022 Jan 24;57(2):212-227.e8. doi: 10.1016/j.devcel.2021.12.006. Epub 2022 Jan 5. PubMed 34990589.
Backbone
  Vector backbone: pLX304
  Vector type: Lentiviral
Growth in bacteria
  Bacterial resistance: Ampicillin, 100 μg/mL
  Growth temperature: 37°C
  Growth strain: NEB Stable
  Copy number: High Copy
Gene/Insert
  Gene/Insert name: SLC2A1
  Species: H. sapiens (human)
  Entrez Gene: SLC2A1 (a.k.a. CSE, DYT17, DYT18, DYT9, EIG12, GLUT, GLUT-1, GLUT1, GLUT1DS, HTLVR, PED, SDCHCN)
  Cloning method: Gateway Cloning
  Sequencing primers: 5′ CMV-F; 3′ WPRE-R
Resource information
  A portion of this plasmid was derived from a plasmid made by: Broad Institute (GPP)
Terms and licenses: Academic/Nonprofit Terms; Industry Terms: Not Available to Industry
Depositor comments: Clone ID: ccsbBroad304_01540
How to cite: pLX304 SLC2A1 was a gift from William Hahn (Addgene plasmid # 193691 ; http://n2t.net/addgene:193691 ; RRID:Addgene_193691)
