[The description below was written by a language model from this plasmid's Addgene catalogue record and pLannotate feature annotations shown in this document.]
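Description:
pLX304 SLC2A1 is a third-generation-style, self-inactivating HIV-1 lentiviral expression plasmid of about 9.2 kb that carries the human SLC2A1 open reading frame, which encodes the glucose transporter GLUT1. The ORF was placed in the pLX304 backbone by Gateway recombination, and part of the plasmid derives from a Broad Institute ORF clone collection. In bacteria it replicates from a high-copy ColE1/pUC-type origin and is selected with ampicillin through the β-lactamase gene. An f1 origin, an SV40 origin and remnants of a lac/lacZα cloning region with T7 and T3 promoters are also present in the backbone.

The viral genome is transcribed in packaging cells from an RSV promoter fused to a truncated 5' LTR, followed by the Ψ packaging signal with a short gag fragment and the Rev response element, and it ends in a ΔU3 3' LTR that disables LTR promoter activity after integration. An SV40 polyadenylation signal lies downstream. Between the LTRs are two independent expression units. A human PGK promoter drives blasticidin S deaminase, allowing blasticidin selection of transduced mammalian cells. After a central polypurine tract, the CMV enhancer/promoter drives SLC2A1. The coding sequence is flanked by attB1 and attB2 recombination scars and is followed directly by a V5 epitope tag, an arrangement consistent with a C-terminal V5 fusion for antibody detection, although the record does not state whether the ORF lacks its stop codon. A WPRE downstream enhances transcript stability and expression. The stated purpose is constitutive lentiviral expression of SLC2A1, and the plasmid was deposited in connection with work on cell survival and tumorigenesis.
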