Features (pLannotate 1.2.2; 31 found; start..end, strand, type, name):
     95..398     +  enhancer       CMV enhancer: human cytomegalovirus immediate early enhancer
    399..602     +  promoter       CMV promoter: human cytomegalovirus (CMV) immediate early promoter
    626..643     +  protein_bind   attB1 (fragment): mutant version of attB; core recombination site for the Gateway® BP reaction BP Clonase™
    652..2127    +  CDS            SLC2A1: GTR1_HUMAN - Also known as GLUT1 From Homo sapiens (Human).
   2135..2152    -  protein_bind   attB2 (fragment): mutant version of attB; core recombination site for the Gateway® BP reaction BP Clonase™
   2155..2196    +  CDS            V5 tag: epitope tag from simian virus 5
   2238..2826    +  misc_feature   WPRE: woodchuck hepatitis virus posttranscriptional regulatory element
   2877..2896    +  misc_feature   cPPT/CTS (fragment): central polypurine tract and central termination sequence of HIV-1
   2898..3131    +  LTR            3' LTR (ΔU3): self-inactivating 3' long terminal repeat (LTR) from HIV-1
   3209..3330    +  polyA_signal   SV40 poly(A) signal: SV40 polyadenylation signal
   3370..3505    +  rep_origin     SV40 ori: SV40 origin of replication
   3526..3544    -  promoter       T7 promoter: promoter for bacteriophage T7 RNA polymerase
   3552..3707    +  CDS            lacZα (fragment): LacZα fragment of β-galactosidase; lacZ fragment
   3712..4140    +  rep_origin     f1 ori (sequence partly withheld): f1 bacteriophage origin of replication; arrow indicates direction of (+) strand synthesis
   4193..4297    +  promoter       AmpR promoter: bla
   4298..5158    +  CDS            AmpR: β-lactamase; bla; confers resistance to ampicillin, carbenicillin, and related antibiotics
   5329..5917    +  rep_origin     ori: high-copy-number ColE1/pMB1/pBR322/pUC origin of replication
   6100..6192    +  CDS            lacI (fragment): lac repressor; lacI; The lac repressor binds to the lac operator to inhibit transcription in E. coli. This inhibition can be relieved by adding lactose or isopropyl-β-D-thiogalactopyranoside (IPTG).
   6205..6226    +  protein_bind   CAP binding site: CAP binding activates transcription in the presence of cAMP. E. coli catabolite activator protein
   6241..6271    +  promoter       lac promoter: promoter for the E. coli lac operon
   6279..6295    +  protein_bind   lac operator: The lac repressor binds to the lac operator to inhibit transcription in E. coli. This inhibition can be relieved by adding lactose or isopropyl-β-D-thiogalactopyranoside (IPTG). lac repressor encoded by lacI
   6340..6358    +  promoter       T3 promoter: promoter for bacteriophage T3 RNA polymerase
   6386..6612    +  promoter       RSV promoter: Rous sarcoma virus enhancer/promoter
   6613..6793    +  LTR            5' LTR (truncated): truncated 5' long terminal repeat (LTR) from HIV-1
   6840..6965    +  misc_feature   HIV-1 Ψ: packaging signal of human immunodeficiency virus type 1
   6949..7312    +  CDS            HIV-1 gag (fragment): gag protein from human immunodeficiency virus 1; gag
   7458..7691    +  misc_feature   RRE: The Rev response element (RRE) of HIV-1 allows for Rev-dependent mRNA export from the nucleus to the cytoplasm.
   8068..8094    +  CDS            Rev (fragment): human immunodeficiency virus 1 (HIV-1) Rev protein; rev; enhances nuclear export of unspliced and incompletely spliced viral mRNAs
   8095..8595    +  promoter       hPGK promoter: human phosphoglycerate kinase 1 promoter
   8607..9002    +  CDS            BSD: blasticidin S deaminase; Aspergillus terreus BSD; confers resistance to blasticidin
   9062..9179    +  misc_feature   cPPT/CTS: central polypurine tract and central termination sequence of HIV-1
>Addgene plasmid #193691 | pLX304 SLC2A1 | addgene full sequence | sequence record 380258 | Addgene NGS Result
GAGATCCACTTTGGCGCCGGCTCGAGGGGGCCCGGGGTTATTAATAGTAATCAATTACGGGGTCATTAGT
TCATAGCCCATATATGGAGTTCCGCGTTACATAACTTACGGTAAATGGCCCGCCTGGCTGACCGCCCAAC
GACCCCCGCCCATTGACGTCAATAATGACGTATGTTCCCATAGTAACGCCAATAGGGACTTTCCATTGAC
GTCAATGGGTGGAGTATTTACGGTAAACTGCCCACTTGGCAGTACATCAAGTGTATCATATGCCAAGTAC
GCCCCCTATTGACGTCAATGACGGTAAATGGCCCGCCTGGCATTATGCCCAGTACATGACCTTATGGGAC
TTTCCTACTTGGCAGTACATCTACGTATTAGTCATCGCTATTACCATGGTGATGCGGTTTTGGCAGTACA
TCAATGGGCGTGGATAGCGGTTTGACTCACGGGGATTTCCAAGTCTCCACCCCATTGACGTCAATGGGAG
TTTGTTTTGGCACCAAAATCAACGGGACTTTCCAAAATGTCGTAACAACTCCGCCCCATTGACGCAAATG
GGCGGTAGGCGTGTACGGTGGGAGGTCTATATAAGCAGAGCTCTCTGGCTAACTGTCGGGATCAACAAGT
TTGTACAAAAAAGTTGGCACCATGGAGCCCAGCAGCAAGAAGCTGACGGGTCGCCTCATGCTGGCCGTGG
GAGGAGCAGTGCTTGGCTCCCTGCAGTTTGGCTACAACACTGGAGTCATCAATGCCCCCCAGAAGGTGAT
CGAGGAGTTCTACAACCAGACATGGGTCCACCGCTATGGGGAGAGCATCCTGCCCACCACGCTCACCACG
CTCTGGTCCCTCTCAGTGGCCATCTTTTCTGTTGGGGGCATGATTGGCTCCTTCTCTGTGGGCCTTTTCG
TTAACCGCTTTGGCCGGCGGAATTCAATGCTGATGATGAACCTGCTGGCCTTCGTGTCCGCCGTGCTCAT
GGGCTTCTCGAAACTGGGCAAGTCCTTTGAGATGCTGATCCTGGGCCGCTTCATCATCGGTGTGTACTGC
GGCCTGACCACAGGCTTCGTGCCCATGTATGTGGGTGAAGTGTCACCCACAGCCCTTCGTGGGGCCCTGG
GCACCCTGCACCAGCTGGGCATCGTCGTCGGCATCCTCATCGCCCAGGTGTTCGGCCTGGACTCCATCAT
GGGCAACAAGGACCTGTGGCCCCTGCTGCTGAGCATCATCTTCATCCCGGCCCTGCTGCAGTGCATCGTG
CTGCCCTTCTGCCCCGAGAGTCCCCGCTTCCTGCTCATCAACCGCAACGAGGAGAACCGGGCCAAGAGTG
TGCTAAAGAAGCTGCGCGGGACAGCTGACGTGACCCATGACCTGCAGGAGATGAAGGAAGAGAGTCGGCA
GATGATGCGGGAGAAGAAGGTCACCATCCTGGAGCTGTTCCGCTCCCCCGCCTACCGCCAGCCCATCCTC
ATCGCTGTGGTGCTGCAGCTGTCCCAGCAGCTGTCTGGCATCAACGCTGTCTTCTATTACTCCACGAGCA
TCTTCGAGAAGGCGGGGGTGCAGCAGCCTGTGTATGCCACCATTGGCTCCGGTATCGTCAACACGGCCTT
CACTGTCGTGTCGCTGTTTGTGGTGGAGCGAGCAGGCCGGCGGACCCTGCACCTCATAGGCCTCGCTGGC
ATGGCGGGTTGTGCCATACTCATGACCATCGCGCTAGCACTGCTGGAGCAGCTACCCTGGATGTCCTATC
TGAGCATCGTGGCCATCTTTGGCTTTGTGGCCTTCTTTGAAGTGGGTCCTGGCCCCATCCCATGGTTCAT
CGTGGCTGAACTCTTCAGCCAGGGTCCACGTCCAGCTGCCATTGCCGTTGCAGGCTTCTCCAACTGGACC
TCAAATTTCATTGTGGGCATGTGCTTCCAGTATGTGGAGCAACTGTGTGGTCCCTACGTCTTCATCATCT
TCACTGTGCTCCTGGTTCTGTTCTTCATCTTCACCTACTTCAAAGTTCCTGAGACTAAAGGCCGGACCTT
CGATGAGATCGCTTCCGGCTTCCGGCAGGGGGGAGCCAGCCAAAGTGACAAGACACCCGAGGAGCTGTTC
CATCCCCTGGGGGCTGATTCCCAAGTGTTGCCAACTTTCTTGTACAAAGTGGTTGGTAAGCCTATCCCTA
ACCCTCTCCTCGGTCTCGATTCTACGTAGTAATGAGCTAGCGCTAACCGGTGGCGCGTTAAGTCGACAAT
CAACCTCTGGATTACAAAATTTGTGAAAGATTGACTGGTATTCTTAACTATGTTGCTCCTTTTACGCTAT
GTGGATACGCTGCTTTAATGCCTTTGTATCATGCTATTGCTTCCCGTATGGCTTTCATTTTCTCCTCCTT
GTATAAATCCTGGTTGCTGTCTCTTTATGAGGAGTTGTGGCCCGTTGTCAGGCAACGTGGCGTGGTGTGC
ACTGTGTTTGCTGACGCAACCCCCACTGGTTGGGGCATTGCCACCACCTGTCAGCTCCTTTCCGGGACTT
TCGCTTTCCCCCTCCCTATTGCCACGGCGGAACTCATCGCCGCCTGCCTTGCCCGCTGCTGGACAGGGGC
TCGGCTGTTGGGCACTGACAATTCCGTGGTGTTGTCGGGGAAATCATCGTCCTTTCCTTGGCTGCTCGCC
TGTGTTGCCACCTGGATTCTGCGCGGGACGTCCTTCTGCTACGTCCCTTCGGCCCTCAATCCAGCGGACC
TTCCTTCCCGCGGCCTGCTGCCGGCTCTGCGGCCTCTTCCGCGTCTTCGCCTTCGCCCTCAGACGAGTCG
GATCTCCCTTTGGGCCGCCTCCCCGCGTCGACTTTAAGACCAATGACTTACAAGGCAGCTGTAGATCTTA
GCCACTTTTTAAAAGAAAAGGGGGGACTGGAAGGGCTAATTCACTCCCAACGAAGACAAGATCTGCTTTT
TGCTTGTACTGGGTCTCTCTGGTTAGACCAGATCTGAGCCTGGGAGCTCTCTGGCTAACTAGGGAACCCA
CTGCTTAAGCCTCAATAAAGCTTGCCTTGAGTGCTTCAAGTAGTGTGTGCCCGTCTGTTGTGTGACTCTG
GTAACTAGAGATCCCTCAGACCCTTTTAGTCAGTGTGGAAAATCTCTAGCAGTACGTATAGTAGTTCATG
TCATCTTATTATTCAGTATTTATAACTTGCAAAGAAATGAATATCAGAGAGTGAGAGGAACTTGTTTATT
GCAGCTTATAATGGTTACAAATAAAGCAATAGCATCACAAATTTCACAAATAAAGCATTTTTTTCACTGC
ATTCTAGTTGTGGTTTGTCCAAACTCATCAATGTATCTTATCATGTCTGGCTCTAGCTATCCCGCCCCTA
ACTCCGCCCATCCCGCCCCTAACTCCGCCCAGTTCCGCCCATTCTCCGCCCCATGGCTGACTAATTTTTT
TTATTTATGCAGAGGCCGAGGCCGCCTCGGCCTCTGAGCTATTCCAGAAGTAGTGAGGAGGCTTTTTTGG
AGGCCTAGGGACGTACCCAATTCGCCCTATAGTGAGTCGTATTACGCGCGCTCACTGGCCGTCGTTTTAC
AACGTCGTGACTGGGAAAACCCTGGCGTTACCCAACTTAATCGCCTTGCAGCACATCCCCCTTTCGCCAG
CTGGCGTAATAGCGAAGAGGCCCGCACCGATCGCCCTTCCCAACAGTTGCGCAGCCTGAATGGCGAATGG
G
[124 nt withheld, positions 3712-3835]
C
[91 nt withheld, positions 3837-3927]
A
[49 nt withheld, positions 3929-3977]
CCTTTGACGTTGGAGTCCACGTTCTTT
[37 nt withheld, positions 4005-4041]
ACCCTATCTCGGTCTATTCTTTTGATTTATAAGGGATTTTGCCGATTTCGGCCTATTGGTTAAAAAATGA
GCTGATTTAACAAAAATTTAACGCGAATTTTAACAAAATATTAACGCTTACAATTTAGGTGGCACTTTTC
GGGGAAATGTGCGCGGAACCCCTATTTGTTTATTTTTCTAAATACATTCAAATATGTATCCGCTCATGAG
ACAATAACCCTGATAAATGCTTCAATAATATTGAAAAAGGAAGAGTATGAGTATTCAACATTTCCGTGTC
GCCCTTATTCCCTTTTTTGCGGCATTTTGCCTTCCTGTTTTTGCTCACCCAGAAACGCTGGTGAAAGTAA
AAGATGCTGAAGATCAGTTGGGTGCACGAGTGGGTTACATCGAACTGGATCTCAACAGCGGTAAGATCCT
TGAGAGTTTTCGCCCCGAAGAACGTTTTCCAATGATGAGCACTTTTAAAGTTCTGCTATGTGGCGCGGTA
TTATCCCGTATTGACGCCGGGCAAGAGCAACTCGGTCGCCGCATACACTATTCTCAGAATGACTTGGTTG
AGTACTCACCAGTCACAGAAAAGCATCTTACGGATGGCATGACAGTAAGAGAATTATGCAGTGCTGCCAT
AACCATGAGTGATAACACTGCGGCCAACTTACTTCTGACAACGATCGGAGGACCGAAGGAGCTAACCGCT
TTTTTGCACAACATGGGGGATCATGTAACTCGCCTTGATCGTTGGGAACCGGAGCTGAATGAAGCCATAC
CAAACGACGAGCGTGACACCACGATGCCTGTAGCAATGGCAACAACGTTGCGCAAACTATTAACTGGCGA
ACTACTTACTCTAGCTTCCCGGCAACAATTAATAGACTGGATGGAGGCGGATAAAGTTGCAGGACCACTT
CTGCGCTCGGCCCTTCCGGCTGGCTGGTTTATTGCTGATAAATCTGGAGCCGGTGAGCGTGGGTCTCGCG
GTATCATTGCAGCACTGGGGCCAGATGGTAAGCCCTCCCGTATCGTAGTTATCTACACGACGGGGAGTCA
GGCAACTATGGATGAACGAAATAGACAGATCGCTGAGATAGGTGCCTCACTGATTAAGCATTGGTAACTG
TCAGACCAAGTTTACTCATATATACTTTAGATTGATTTAAAACTTCATTTTTAATTTAAAAGGATCTAGG
TGAAGATCCTTTTTGATAATCTCATGACCAAAATCCCTTAACGTGAGTTTTCGTTCCACTGAGCGTCAGA
CCCCGTAGAAAAGATCAAAGGATCTTCTTGAGATCCTTTTTTTCTGCGCGTAATCTGCTGCTTGCAAACA
AAAAAACCACCGCTACCAGCGGTGGTTTGTTTGCCGGATCAAGAGCTACCAACTCTTTTTCCGAAGGTAA
CTGGCTTCAGCAGAGCGCAGATACCAAATACTGTTCTTCTAGTGTAGCCGTAGTTAGGCCACCACTTCAA
GAACTCTGTAGCACCGCCTACATACCTCGCTCTGCTAATCCTGTTACCAGTGGCTGCTGCCAGTGGCGAT
AAGTCGTGTCTTACCGGGTTGGACTCAAGACGATAGTTACCGGATAAGGCGCAGCGGTCGGGCTGAACGG
GGGGTTCGTGCACACAGCCCAGCTTGGAGCGAACGACCTACACCGAACTGAGATACCTACAGCGTGAGCT
ATGAGAAAGCGCCACGCTTCCCGAAGGGAGAAAGGCGGACAGGTATCCGGTAAGCGGCAGGGTCGGAACA
GGAGAGCGCACGAGGGAGCTTCCAGGGGGAAACGCCTGGTATCTTTATAGTCCTGTCGGGTTTCGCCACC
TCTGACTTGAGCGTCGATTTTTGTGATGCTCGTCAGGGGGGCGGAGCCTATGGAAAAACGCCAGCAACGC
GGCCTTTTTACGGTTCCTGGCCTTTTGCTGGCCTTTTGCTCACATGTTCTTTCCTGCGTTATCCCCTGAT
TCTGTGGATAACCGTATTACCGCCTTTGAGTGAGCTGATACCGCTCGCCGCAGCCGAACGACCGAGCGCA
GCGAGTCAGTGAGCGAGGAAGCGGAAGAGCGCCCAATACGCAAACCGCCTCTCCCCGCGCGTTGGCCGAT
TCATTAATGCAGCTGGCACGACAGGTTTCCCGACTGGAAAGCGGGCAGTGAGCGCAACGCAATTAATGTG
AGTTAGCTCACTCATTAGGCACCCCAGGCTTTACACTTTATGCTTCCGGCTCGTATGTTGTGTGGAATTG
TGAGCGGATAACAATTTCACACAGGAAACAGCTATGACCATGATTACGCCAAGCGCGCAATTAACCCTCA
CTAAAGGGAACAAAAGCTGGAGCTGCAAGCTTAATGTAGTCTTATGCAATACTCTTGTAGTCTTGCAACA
TGGTAACGATGAGTTAGCAACATGCCTTACAAGGAGAGAAAAAGCACCGTGCATGCCGATTGGTGGAAGT
AAGGTGGTACGATCGTGCCTTATTAGGAAGGCAACAGACGGGTCTGACATGGATTGGACGAACCACTGAA
TTGCCGCATTGCAGAGATATTGTATTTAAGTGCCTAGCTCGATACATAAACGGGTCTCTCTGGTTAGACC
AGATCTGAGCCTGGGAGCTCTCTGGCTAACTAGGGAACCCACTGCTTAAGCCTCAATAAAGCTTGCCTTG
AGTGCTTCAAGTAGTGTGTGCCCGTCTGTTGTGTGACTCTGGTAACTAGAGATCCCTCAGACCCTTTTAG
TCAGTGTGGAAAATCTCTAGCAGTGGCGCCCGAACAGGGACTTGAAAGCGAAAGGGAAACCAGAGGAGCT
CTCTCGACGCAGGACTCGGCTTGCTGAAGCGCGCACGGCAAGAGGCGAGGGGCGGCGACTGGTGAGTACG
CCAAAAATTTTGACTAGCGGAGGCTAGAAGGAGAGAGATGGGTGCGAGAGCGTCAGTATTAAGCGGGGGA
GAATTAGATCGCGATGGGAAAAAATTCGGTTAAGGCCAGGGGGAAAGAAAAAATATAAATTAAAACATAT
AGTATGGGCAAGCAGGGAGCTAGAACGATTCGCAGTTAATCCTGGCCTGTTAGAAACATCAGAAGGCTGT
AGACAAATACTGGGACAGCTACAACCATCCCTTCAGACAGGATCAGAAGAACTTAGATCATTATATAATA
CAGTAGCAACCCTCTATTGTGTGCATCAAAGGATAGAGATAAAAGACACCAAGGAAGCTTTAGACAAGAT
AGAGGAAGAGCAAAACAAAAGTAAGACCACCGCACAGCAAGCGGCCGCTGATCTTCAGACCTGGAGGAGG
AGATATGAGGGACAATTGGAGAAGTGAATTATATAAATATAAAGTAGTAAAAATTGAACCATTAGGAGTA
GCACCCACCAAGGCAAAGAGAAGAGTGGTGCAGAGAGAAAAAAGAGCAGTGGGAATAGGAGCTTTGTTCC
TTGGGTTCTTGGGAGCAGCAGGAAGCACTATGGGCGCAGCGTCAATGACGCTGACGGTACAGGCCAGACA
ATTATTGTCTGGTATAGTGCAGCAGCAGAACAATTTGCTGAGGGCTATTGAGGCGCAACAGCATCTGTTG
CAACTCACAGTCTGGGGCATCAAGCAGCTCCAGGCAAGAATCCTGGCTGTGGAAAGATACCTAAAGGATC
AACAGCTCCTGGGGATTTGGGGTTGCTCTGGAAAACTCATTTGCACCACTGCTGTGCCTTGGAATGCTAG
TTGGAGTAATAAATCTCTGGAACAGATTTGGAATCACACGACCTGGATGGAGTGGGACAGAGAAATTAAC
AATTACACAAGCTTAATACACTCCTTAATTGAAGAATCGCAAAACCAGCAAGAAAAGAATGAACAAGAAT
TATTGGAATTAGATAAATGGGCAAGTTTGTGGAATTGGTTTAACATAACAAATTGGCTGTGGTATATAAA
ATTATTCATAATGATAGTAGGAGGCTTGGTAGGTTTAAGAATAGTTTTTGCTGTACTTTCTATAGTGAAT
AGAGTTAGGCAGGGATATTCACCATTATCGTTTCAGACCCACCTCCCAACCCCGAGGGGACCCTTGCGCC
TTTTCCAAGGCAGCCCTGGGTTTGCGCAGGGACGCGGCTGCTCTGGGCGTGGTTCCGGGAAACGCAGCGG
CGCCGACCCTGGGTCTCGCACATTCTTCACGTCCGTTCGCAGCGTCACCCGGATCTTCGCCGCTACCCTT
GTGGGCCCCCCGGCGACGCTTCCTGCTCCGCCCCTAAGTCGGGAAGGTTCCTTGCGGTTCGCGGCGTGCC
GGACGTGACAAACGGAAGCCGCACGTCTCACTAGTACCCTCGCAGACGGACAGCGCCAGGGAGCAATGGC
AGCGCGCCGACCGCGATGGGCTGTGGCCAATAGCGGCTGCTCAGCAGGGCGCGCCGAGAGCAGCGGCCGG
GAAGGGGCGGTGCGGGAGGCGGGGTGTGGGGCGGTAGTGTGGGCCCTGTTCCTGCCCGCGCGGTGTTCCG
CATTCTGCAAGCCTCCGGAGCGCACGTCGGCAGTCGGCTCCCTCGTTGACCGAATCACCGACCTCTCTCC
CCAGGGGGTACCACCATGGCCAAGCCTTTGTCTCAAGAAGAATCCACCCTCATTGAAAGAGCAACGGCTA
CAATCAACAGCATCCCCATCTCTGAAGACTACAGCGTCGCCAGCGCAGCTCTCTCTAGCGACGGCCGCAT
CTTCACTGGTGTCAATGTATATCATTTTACTGGGGGACCTTGTGCAGAACTCGTGGTGCTGGGCACTGCT
GCTGCTGCGGCAGCTGGCAACCTGACTTGTATCGTCGCGATCGGAAATGAGAACAGGGGCATCTTGAGCC
CCTGCGGACGGTGCCGACAGGTGCTTCTCGATCTGCATCCTGGGATCAAAGCCATAGTGAAGGACAGTGA
TGGACAGCCGACGGCAGTTGGGATTCGTGAATTGCTGCCCTCTGGTTATGTGTGGGAGGGCCTGCAGCTG
CAGTAGTAAGAATTCTAGATCTTGAGACAAATGGCAGTATTCATCCACAATTTTAAAAGAAAAGGGGGGA
TTGGGGGGTACAGTGCAGGGGAAAGAATAGTAGACATAATAGCAACAGACATACAAACTAAAGAATTACA
AAAACAAATTACAAAAATTCAAAATTTTCGGGTTTATTACAGGGACAGCA
